Addgene plasmid #171301: pFTK029
Purpose: Part Plasmid Entry Vector (LVL0) from the Fungal Modular Cloning ToolKit.
Depositing lab: Arnold Driessen. Depositing organization: University of Groningen. Publication: Modular Synthetic Biology Toolkit for Filamentous Fungi. Mozsik L, Pohl C, Meyer V, Bovenberg RAL, Nygard Y, Driessen AJM. ACS Synth Biol. 2021 Nov 2. doi: 10.1021/acssynbio.1c00260. PubMed 34726388.
Backbone
  Vector backbone: pAGM1251
  Vector type: Bacterial Expression, Yeast Expression, Synthetic Biology
Growth in bacteria
  Bacterial resistance: Spectinomycin, 50 μg/mL
  Growth temperature: 37°C
  Growth strain: DH5alpha
  Copy number: High Copy
Gene/Insert
  Gene/Insert name: 5xQUAS UAS (for fusion)
  Species: Penicillium, Aspergillus, or other fungal sources
  Mutation: n/a
  Cloning method: Restriction Enzyme; 5′ cloning site Unknown (unknown if destroyed)
Terms and licenses: Academic/Nonprofit Terms; Industry Terms: Not Available to Industry
How to cite: pFTK029 was a gift from Arnold Driessen (Addgene plasmid # 171301 ; http://n2t.net/addgene:171301 ; RRID:Addgene_171301)
