[The description below was written by a language model from this plasmid's Addgene catalogue record and pLannotate feature annotations shown in this document.]
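Description:
pFTK029 is a level 0 (LVL0) part plasmid from the Fungal Modular Cloning ToolKit, a synthetic-biology collection for building expression constructs for filamentous fungi. It is built on the pAGM1251 MoClo entry backbone and is a small plasmid of about 2.3 kb, propagated in E. coli. The annotated features are almost entirely backbone. They include a high-copy ColE1/pUC-type origin of replication and an aadA gene, which confers spectinomycin (and streptomycin) resistance and matches the spectinomycin selection listed in the catalogue entry. An AmpR (bla) promoter lies upstream of aadA. Short fragments annotated as an integron integrase, a gentamicin acetyltransferase and lacI are also detected. These are probably remnants of the resistance cassette's origin and of earlier cloning steps rather than functional genes.

The payload is recorded as "5xQUAS UAS (for fusion)". This is five copies of the QUAS upstream activating sequence, the binding site recognised by the QF transcription factor of the Neurospora Q system. The automated annotation did not detect this element, so its exact position and boundaries cannot be read from the feature table. The plasmid carries no coding sequence, core promoter or terminator of its own. The "for fusion" designation suggests that the UAS part is meant to be joined to a separate minimal or core promoter part during hierarchical assembly. That would give a synthetic promoter responsive to a QF-based activator. The record does not state the overhangs or restriction sites that flank the part. As a stored library part, it serves as a donor for assembling higher-level transcription units for tunable or orthogonal gene expression in Penicillium, Aspergillus and related fungi.
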