Features (pLannotate 1.2.2; 6 found; start..end, strand, type, name):
    110..214     +  promoter       AmpR promoter: bla
    205..285     -  CDS            int (fragment): INT2_ECOLX - Protein inferred from homology: Swiss-Prot protein existence level 3. Putative integrase believed to be involved in the insertion of antibiotic resistance genes into plasmids and transposons. From Escherichia coli.
    373..429     +  CDS            GmR (fragment): gentamycin acetyltransferase; aacC1; confers resistance to gentamycin
    436..1224    +  CDS            aadA: S3AD_ECOLX - Experimental evidence at protein level: Swiss-Prot protein existence level 1. Mediates bacterial resistance to the antibiotics streptomycin and spectinomycin. From Escherichia coli.
   1398..1986    +  rep_origin     ori: high-copy-number ColE1/pMB1/pBR322/pUC origin of replication
   2169..2218    +  CDS            lacI (fragment): lac repressor; lacI; The lac repressor binds to the lac operator to inhibit transcription in E. coli. This inhibition can be relieved by adding lactose or isopropyl-β-D-thiogalactopyranoside (IPTG).
>Addgene plasmid #171301 | pFTK029 | addgene full sequence | sequence record 350059 | Addgene NGS Result
GTGGCTCTTCAGTGGACGAAAGGGCCTCGTGATACGCCTATTTTTATAGGTTAATGTCATGATAATAATG
GTTTCTTAGACGTCAGGTGGCACTTTTCGGGGAAATGTGCGCGGAACCCCTATTTGTTTATTTTTCTAAA
TACATTCAAATATGTATCCGCTCATGAGACAATAACCCTGATAAATGCTTCAATAATATTGAAAAAGGAA
GAGTATGCGCTCACGCAACTGGTCCAGAACCTTGACCGAACGCAGCGGTGGTAACGGCGCAGTGGCGGTT
TTCATGGCTTGTTATGACTGTTTTTTTTTGGGGTACAGTCTATGCCTCGGGCATCCAAGCAGCAAGCGCG
TTACGCCGTGGGTCGATGTTTGATGTTATGGAGCAGCAACGATGTTACGCAGCAGGGCAGTCGCCCTAAA
ACAAAGTTAAACATCATGAGGGAAGCGGTGATCGCCGAAGTATCGACTCAACTATCAGAGGTAGTTGGCG
TCATCGAGCGCCATCTCGAACCGACGTTGCTGGCCGTACATTTGTACGGCTCCGCAGTGGATGGCGGCCT
GAAGCCACACAGCGATATTGATTTGCTGGTTACGGTGACCGTAAGGCTTGATGAAACAACGCGGCGAGCT
TTGATCAACGACCTTTTGGAAACTTCGGCTTCCCCTGGAGAGAGCGAGATTCTCCGCGCTGTAGAAGTCA
CCATTGTTGTGCACGACGACATCATTCCGTGGCGTTATCCAGCTAAGCGCGAACTGCAATTTGGAGAATG
GCAGCGCAATGACATTCTTGCAGGTATCTTCGAGCCAGCCACGATCGACATTGATCTGGCTATCTTGCTG
ACAAAAGCAAGAGAACATAGCGTTGCCTTGGTAGGTCCAGCGGCGGAGGAACTCTTTGATCCGGTTCCTG
AACAGGATCTATTTGAGGCGCTAAATGAAACCTTAACGCTATGGAACTCGCCGCCCGACTGGGCTGGCGA
TGAGCGAAATGTAGTGCTTACGTTGTCCCGCATTTGGTACAGCGCAGTAACCGGCAAAATCGCGCCGAAG
GATGTCGCTGCCGACTGGGCAATGGAGCGCCTGCCGGCCCAGTATCAGCCCGTCATACTTGAAGCTAGAC
AGGCTTATCTTGGACAAGAAGAAGATCGCTTGGCCTCGCGCGCAGATCAGTTGGAAGAATTTGTCCATTA
CGTAAAAGGCGAGATCACCAAGGTAGTCGGCAAATAACTGTCAGACCAAGTTTACTCATATATACTTTAG
ATTGATTTAAAACTTCATTTTTAATTTAAAAGGATCTAGGTGAAGATCCTTTTTGATAATCTCATGACCA
AAATCCCTTAACGTGAGTTTTCGTTCCACTGAGCGTCAGACCCCGTAGAAAAGATCAAAGGATCTTCTTG
AGATCCTTTTTTTCTGCGCGTAATCTGCTGCTTGCAAACAAAAAAACCACCGCTACCAGCGGTGGTTTGT
TTGCCGGATCAAGAGCTACCAACTCTTTTTCCGAAGGTAACTGGCTTCAGCAGAGCGCAGATACCAAATA
CTGTTCTTCTAGTGTAGCCGTAGTTAGGCCACCACTTCAAGAACTCTGTAGCACCGCCTACATACCTCGC
TCTGCTAATCCTGTTACCAGTGGCTGCTGCCAGTGGCGATAAGTCGTGTCTTACCGGGTTGGACTCAAGA
CGATAGTTACCGGATAAGGCGCAGCGGTCGGGCTGAACGGGGGGTTCGTGCACACAGCCCAGCTTGGAGC
GAACGACCTACACCGAACTGAGATACCTACAGCGTGAGCTATGAGAAAGCGCCACGCTTCCCGAAGGGAG
AAAGGCGGACAGGTATCCGGTAAGCGGCAGGGTCGGAACAGGAGAGCGCACGAGGGAGCTTCCAGGGGGA
AACGCCTGGTATCTTTATAGTCCTGTCGGGTTTCGCCACCTCTGACTTGAGCGTCGATTTTTGTGATGCT
CGTCAGGGGGGCGGAGCCTATGGAAAAACGCCAGCAACGCGGCCTTTTTACGGTTCCTGGCCTTTTGCTG
GCCTTTTGCTCACATGTTCTTTCCTGCGTTATCCCCTGATTCTGTGGATAACCGTATTACCGCCTTTGAG
TGAGCTGATACCGCTCGCCGCAGCCGAACGACCGAGCGCAGCGAGTCAGTGAGCGAGGAAGCGGAAGAGC
GCCCAATACGCAAACCGCCTCTCCCCGCGCGTTGGCCGATTCATTAATCACTCTGTGGTCTCAGGAGGGG
TAATCGATTATCCTCGGATAAACACTTATCCCAGGGTAATCACTTATCCCTGGATAAACAATTATCCTCG
GGTAATCGCTTATCCCCATTGAGACCACGAA
